>Addgene plasmid #152898 | pGBW-m4134269 | depositor full sequence | sequence record 295910 | Full Sequence
CACCATGGATCTGTTTATGCGTATATTCACCATCGGCACGGTTACATTGAAGCAAGGGGAAATTAAAGAC
GCAACTCCCAGTGACTTCGTACGGGCGACCGCTACAATTCCGATCCAGGCCAGCCTCCCTTTTGGATGGC
TTATCGTCGGCGTGGCCCTACTGGCTGTGTTTCAGTCGGCATCAAAGATAATCACTCTGAAAAAGCGATG
GCAGTTAGCCCTTAGCAAAGGTGTGCACTTCGTATGCAATTTGCTGCTCCTGTTCGTCACCGTTTATTCC
CATCTGCTCCTGGTGGCTGCCGGATTGGAGGCACCATTTTTATACCTATACGCCCTCGTGTATTTTCTGC
AATCTATTAACTTCGTCCGCATTATCATGAGACTCTGGCTCTGTTGGAAGTGCAGGTCTAAAAATCCCTT
GTTATATGATGCCAACTACTTCCTGTGTTGGCACACTAACTGCTATGACTACTGTATTCCATACAATTCA
GTTACCTCCAGTATAGTGATCACATCTGGGGATGGTACGACTTCGCCTATTTCCGAGCATGACTATCAGA
TCGGCGGGTACACAGAAAAGTGGGAGAGCGGAGTCAAGGATTGCGTGGTGCTTCACTCCTATTTCACCAG
TGACTACTACCAGCTTTATAGCACACAACTTTCAACAGACACCGGCGTGGAGCATGTGACTTTTTTCATT
TATAATAAAATCGTTGATGAACCGGAGGAACACGTTCAGATACACACTATCGACGGCAGCTCTGGTGTCG
TCAACCCTGTTATGGAGCCCATTTACGATGAACCAACGACCACAACATCTGTACCTCTGGAAAACCTTTA
CTTTCAGTCGAAAGAAACCGCGGCAGCTAAGTTCGAGAGGCAGCACATGGACAGTTAAGCTAGCTTGACT
GACTGAGATACAGCGTACCTTCAGCTCACAGACATGATAAGATACATTGATGAGTTTGGACAAACCACAA
CTAGAATGCAGTGAAAAAAATGCTTTATTTGTGAAATTTGTGATGCTATTGCTTTATTTGTAACCATTAT
AAGCTGCAATAAACAAGTTAACAACAACAATTGCATTCATTTTATGTTTCAGGTTCAGGGGGAGGTGTGG
GAGGTTTTTTAAAGCAAGTAAAACCTCTACAAATGTGGTATTGGCCCATCTCTATCGGTATCGTAGCATA
ACCCCTTGGGGCCTCTAAACGGGTCTTGAGGGGTTTTTTGTGCCCCTCGGGCCGGATTGCTATCTACCGG
CATTGGCGCAGAAAAAAATGCCTGATGCGACGCTGCGCGTCTTATACTCCCACATATGCCAGATTCAGCA
ACGGATACGGCTTCCCCAACTTGCCCACTTCCATACGTGTCCTCCTTACCAGAAATTTATCCTTAAGGTC
GTCAGCTATCCTGCAGGCGATCTCTCGATTTCGATCAAGACATTCCTTTAATGGTCTTTTCTGGACACCA
CTAGGGGTCAGAAGTAGTTCATCAAACTTTCTTCCCTCCCTAATCTCATTGGTTACCTTGGGCTATCGAA
ACTTAATTAACCAGTCAAGTCAGCTACTTGGCGAGATCGACTTGTCTGGGTTTCGACTACGCTCAGAATT
GCGTCAGTCAAGTTCGATCTGGTCCTTGCTATTGCACCCGTTCTCCGATTACGAGTTTCATTTAAATCAT
GTGAGCAAAAGGCCAGCAAAAGGCCAGGAACCGTAAAAAGGCCGCGTTGCTGGCGTTTTTCCATAGGCTC
CGCCCCCCTGACGAGCATCACAAAAATCGACGCTCAAGTCAGAGGTGGCGAAACCCGACAGGACTATAAA
GATACCAGGCGTTTCCCCCTGGAAGCTCCCTCGTGCGCTCTCCTGTTCCGACCCTGCCGCTTACCGGATA
CCTGTCCGCCTTTCTCCCTTCGGGAAGCGTGGCGCTTTCTCATAGCTCACGCTGTAGGTATCTCAGTTCG
GTGTAGGTCGTTCGCTCCAAGCTGGGCTGTGTGCACGAACCCCCCGTTCAGCCCGACCGCTGCGCCTTAT
CCGGTAACTATCGTCTTGAGTCCAACCCGGTAAGACACGACTTATCGCCACTGGCAGCAGCCACTGGTAA
CAGGATTAGCAGAGCGAGGTATGTAGGCGGTGCTACAGAGTTCTTGAAGTGGTGGCCTAACTACGGCTAC
ACTAGAAGAACAGTATTTGGTATCTGCGCTCTGCTGAAGCCAGTTACCTTCGGAAAAAGAGTTGGTAGCT
CTTGATCCGGCAAACAAACCACCGCTGGTAGCGGTGGTTTTTTTGTTTGCAAGCAGCAGATTACGCGCAG
AAAAAAAGGATCTCAAGAAGATCCTTTGATCTTTTCTACGGGGTCTGACGCTCAGTGGAACGAAAACTCA
CGTTAAGGGATTTTGGTCATGAGATTATCAAAAAGGATCTTCACCTAGATCCTTTTAAATTAAAAATGAA
GTTTTAAATCAATCTAAAGTATATATGAGTAAACTTGGTCTGACAGTTACCAATGCTTAATCAGTGAGGC
ACCTATCTCAGCGATCTGTCTATTTCGTTCATCCATAGTTGCATTTAAATTTCCGAACTCTCCAAGGCCC
TCGTCGGAAAATCTTCAAACCTTTCGTCCGATCCATCTTGCAGGCTACCTCTCGAACGAACTATCGCAAG
TCTCTTGGCCGGCCTTGCGCCTTGGCTATTGCTTGGCAGCGCCTATCGCCAGGTATTACTCCAATCCCGA
ATATCCGAGATCGGGATCACCCGAGAGAAGTTCAACCTACATCCTCAATCCCGATCTATCCGAGATCCGA
GGAATATCGAAATCGGGGCGCGCCTGGCCTCCGCGCCGGGTTTTGGCGCCTCCCGCGGGCGCCCCCCTCG
TCACGGCGAGCGCTGCCACGTCAGACGAAGGGCGCAGGAGCGTCCTGATCCTTCCGCCCGGACGCTCAGG
ACAGCGGCCCGCTGCTCATAAGACTCGGCCTTAGAACCCCAGTATCAGCAGAAGGACATTTTAGGACGGG
ACTTGGGTGACTCTAGGGCACTGGTTTTCTTTCCAGAGAGCGGAACAGGCGAGGAAAAGTAGTCCCTTCT
CGGCGATTCTGCGGAGGGATCTCCGTGGGGCGGTGAACGCCGATGATTATATAAGGACGCGCCGGGTGTG
GCACAGCTAGTTCCGTCGCAGCCGGGATTTGGGTCGCGGTTCTTGTTTGTGGATCGCTGTGATCGTCACT
TGGTGAGTAGCGGGCTGCTGGGCTGGCCGGGGCTTTCGTGGCCGCCGGGCCGCTCGGTGGGACGGAAGCG
TGTGGAGAGACCGCCAAGGGCTGTAGTCTGGGTCCGCGAGCAAGGTTGCCCTGAACTGGGGGTTGGGGGG
AGCGCAGCAAAATGGCGGCTGTTCCCGAGTCTTGAATGGAAGACGCTTGTGAGGCGGGCTGTGAGGTCGT
TGAAACAAGGTGGGGGGCATGGTGGGCGGCAAGAACCCAAGGTCTTGAGCCCTTCGCTAATGCGGGAAAG
CTCTTATTCGGGTGAGATGGGCTGGGCACCATCTGGGGACCCTGACGTGAAGTTTGTCACTGACTGGAGA
ACTCGGTTTGTCGTCTGTTGCGGGGGCGGCAGTTATGGCGGTGCCGTTGGGCAGTGCACCCGTACCTTTG
GGAGCGCGCGCCCTCGTCGTGTCGTGACGTCACCCGTTCTGTTGGCTTATAATGCAGGGTGGGGCCACCT
GCCGGTAGGTGTGCGGTAGGCTTTTCTCCGTCGCAGGACGCAGGGTTCGGGCCTAGGGTAGGCTCTCCTG
AATCGACAGGCGCCGGACCTCTGGTGAGGGGAGGGATAAGTGAGGCGTCAGTTTCTTTGGTCGGTTTTAT
GTACCTATCTTCTTAAGTAGCTGAAGCTCCGGTTTTGAACTATGCGCTCGGGGTTGGCGAGTGTGTTTTG
TGAAGTTTTTTAGGCACCTTTTGAAATGTAATCATTTGGGTCAATATGTAATTTTCAGTGTTAGACTTGT
AAATTGTCCGCTAAATTCTGGCCGTTTTTGGCTTTTTTGTTAGACAACATGACCGAGTACAAGCCCACGG
TGCGCCTCGCCACCCGCGACGACGTCCCCAGGGCCGTACGCACCCTCGCCGCCGCGTTCGCCGACTACCC
CGCCACGCGCCACACCGTCGATCCGGACCGCCACATCGAGCGGGTCACCGAGCTGCAAGAACTCTTCCTC
ACGCGCGTCGGGCTCGACATCGGCAAGGTGTGGGTCGCGGACGACGGCGCCGCGGTGGCGGTCTGGACCA
CGCCGGAGAGCGTCGAAGCGGGGGCGGTGTTCGCCGAGATCGGCCCGCGCATGGCCGAGTTGAGCGGTTC
CCGGCTGGCCGCGCAGCAACAGATGGAGGGCCTCCTGGCGCCGCACCGGCCCAAGGAGCCCGCGTGGTTC
CTGGCCACCGTCGGCGTCTCGCCCGACCACCAGGGCAAGGGTCTGGGCAGCGCCGTCGTGCTCCCCGGAG
TGGAGGCCGCCGAGCGCGCCGGGGTGCCCGCCTTCCTGGAGACCTCCGCGCCCCGCAACCTCCCCTTCTA
CGAGCGGCTCGGCTTCACCGTCACCGCCGACGTCGAGGTGCCCGAAGGACCGCGCACCTGGTGCATGACC
CGCAAGCCCGGTGCCTAGGCTAGTATGTAAGCCTAGTCTTAGATAATAAAATCGCTATCCATCGAAGATG
GATGTGTGTTGGTTTTTTGTGTGTGTAACGCTAGGCGCGCCTGGTGTACCGAGAACGATCCTCTCAGTGC
GAGTCTCGACGATCCATATCGTTGCTTGGCAGTCAGCCAGTCGGAATCCAGCTTGGGACCCAGGAAGTCC
AATCGTCAGATATTGTACTCAAGCCTGGTCACGGCAGCGTACCGATCTGTTTAAACCTAGATATTGATAG
TCTGATCGGTCAACGTATAATCGAGTCCTAGCTTTTGCAAACATCTATCAAGAGACAGGATCAGCAGGAG
GCTTTCGCATGAGTATTCAACATTTCCGTGTCGCCCTTATTCCCTTTTTTGCGGCATTTTGCCTTCCTGT
TTTTGCTCACCCAGAAACGCTGGTGAAAGTAAAAGATGCTGAAGATCAGTTGGGTGCGCGAGTGGGTTAC
ATCGAACTGGATCTCAACAGCGGTAAGATCCTTGAGAGTTTTCGCCCCGAAGAACGCTTTCCAATGATGA
GCACTTTTAAAGTTCTGCTATGTGGCGCGGTATTATCCCGTATTGACGCCGGGCAAGAGCAACTCGGTCG
CCGCATACACTATTCTCAGAATGACTTGGTTGAGTATTCACCAGTCACAGAAAAGCATCTTACGGATGGC
ATGACAGTAAGAGAATTATGCAGTGCTGCCATAACCATGAGTGATAACACTGCGGCCAACTTACTTCTGA
CAACGATTGGAGGACCGAAGGAGCTAACCGCTTTTTTGCACAACATGGGGGATCATGTAACTCGCCTTGA
TCGTTGGGAACCGGAGCTGAATGAAGCCATACCAAACGACGAGCGTGACACCACGATGCCTGTAGCAATG
GCAACAACCTTGCGTAAACTATTAACTGGCGAACTACTTACTCTAGCTTCCCGGCAACAGTTGATAGACT
GGATGGAGGCGGATAAAGTTGCAGGACCACTTCTGCGCTCGGCCCTTCCGGCTGGCTGGTTTATTGCTGA
TAAATCTGGAGCCGGTGAGCGTGGGTCTCGCGGTATCATTGCAGCACTGGGGCCAGATGGTAAGCCCTCC
CGTATCGTAGTTATCTACACGACGGGGAGTCAGGCAACTATGGATGAACGAAATAGACAGATCGCTGAGA
TAGGTGCCTCACTGATTAAGCATTGGTAACCGATTCTAGGTGCATTGGCGCAGAAAAAAATGCCTGATGC
GACGCTGCGCGTCTTATACTCCCACATATGCCAGATTCAGCAACGGATACGGCTTCCCCAACTTGCCCAC
TTCCATACGTGTCCTCCTTACCAGAAATTTATCCTTAAGATCGTTTAAACTCGACTCTGGCTCTATCGAA
TCTCCGTCGTTTCGAGCTTACGCGAACAGCCGTGGCGCTCATTTGCTCGTCGGGCATCGAATCTCGTCAG
CTATCGTCAGCTTACCTTTTTGGCAGCGATCGCGGCTCCCGACATCTTGGACCATTAGCTCCACAGGTAT
CTTCTTCCCTCTAGTGGTCATAACAGCAGCTTCAGCTACCTCTCAATTCAAAAAACCCCTCAAGACCCGT
TTAGAGGCCCCAAGGGGTTATGCTATCAATCGTTGCGTTACACACACAAAAAACCAACACACATCCATCT
TCGATGGATAGCGATTTTATTATCTAACTGCTGATCGAGTGTAGCCAGATCTAGTAATCAATTACGGGGT
CATTAGTTCATAGCCCATATATGGAGTTCCGCGTTACATAACTTACGGTAAATGGCCCGCCTGGCTGACC
GCCCAACGACCCCCGCCCATTGACGTCAATAATGACGTATGTTCCCATAGTAACGCCAATAGGGACTTTC
CATTGACGTCAATGGGTGGAGTATTTACGGTAAACTGCCCACTTGGCAGTACATCAAGTGTATCATATGC
CAAGTACGCCCCCTATTGACGTCAATGACGGTAAATGGCCCGCCTGGCATTATGCCCAGTACATGACCTT
ATGGGACTTTCCTACTTGGCAGTACATCTACGTATTAGTCATCGCTATTACCATGCTGATGCGGTTTTGG
CAGTACATCAATGGGCGTGGATAGCGGTTTGACTCACGGGGATTTCCAAGTCTCCACCCCATTGACGTCA
ATGGGAGTTTGTTTTGGCACCAAAATCAACGGGACTTTCCAAAATGTCGTAACAACTCCGCCCCATTGAC
GCAAATGGGCGGTAGGCGTGTACGGTGGGAGGTCTATATAAGCAGAGCTGGTTTAGTGAACCGTCAGATC
AGATCTTTGTCGATCCTACCATCCACTCGACACACCCGCCAGCGGCCGC
Features (pLannotate 1.2.2; 19 found; start..end, strand, type, name):
      5..829     +  CDS            AP3A_SARS2: Experimental evidence at protein level: Swiss-Prot protein existence level 1. Plays a role in virus egress via lysosomal trafficking (PubMed:33157038, PubMed:33422265). Forms homotetrameric ion channels (viroporin) localized at endosomes and lysosomes, that may induce deacidification of lysosomes thereby allowing safe virion egress through lysosomal trafficking (By similarity) (PubMed:33157038, PubMed:33422265). Also blocks formation of autolysosomes through binding and sequestering host TMUB1/HOPS on late endosomes. This prevents fusion of autophagosomes with lysosomes, disrupting autophagy a
    948..1069    -  polyA_signal   SV40 poly(A) signal: SV40 polyadenylation signal
   1092..1161    -  CDS            large T antigen (fragment): large T antigen from SV40 (simian virus 40)
   1184..1230    +  terminator     T7 terminator: transcription terminator for bacteriophage T7 RNA polymerase
   1260..1396    +  terminator     rrnG terminator: transcription terminator from the E. coli ribosomal RNA rrnG operon (Albrechtsen et al., 1991)
   1441..1512    +  misc_feature   3' β-globin insulator: insulator downstream of the human β-globin locus (Farrell et al., 2002)
   1738..2326    -  rep_origin     ori: high-copy-number ColE1/pMB1/pBR322/pUC origin of replication
   2498..2562    -  CDS            bla(M) (fragment): β-lactamase lacking the signal sequence; bla(M); allows cytosolic expression of β-lactamase
   2826..4035    +  promoter       UbC promoter: human ubiquitin C promoter
   4039..4636    +  CDS            PuroR (fragment): puromycin N-acetyltransferase; pac from Streptomyces; confers resistance to puromycin
   4665..4713    +  polyA_signal   poly(A) signal: synthetic polyadenylation signal
   4979..5839    +  CDS            AmpR: β-lactamase; bla; confers resistance to ampicillin, carbenicillin, and related antibiotics
   5852..5988    +  terminator     rrnG terminator: transcription terminator from the E. coli ribosomal RNA rrnG operon (Albrechtsen et al., 1991)
   6133..6204    +  misc_feature   5' β-globin insulator: insulator upstream of the human β-globin locus (Farrell et al., 2002)
   6209..6255    -  terminator     T7 terminator: transcription terminator for bacteriophage T7 RNA polymerase
   6273..6321    -  polyA_signal   poly(A) signal: synthetic polyadenylation signal
   6402..6705    +  enhancer       CMV enhancer: human cytomegalovirus immediate early enhancer
   6778..6795    -  promoter       CMV promoter (fragment): human cytomegalovirus (CMV) immediate early promoter
   6858..6909    +  promoter       CMVd2 promoter: truncated human cytomegalovirus (CMV) immediate early promoter that yields moderately reduced expression relative to the full-length promoter
