[The description below was written by a language model from this plasmid's Addgene catalogue record and pLannotate feature annotations shown in this document.]
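Description:
pGBW-m4134269 is a mammalian expression plasmid carrying the wild-type SARS-CoV-2 ORF3a coding sequence in the pTwist_CMV_Puro_6 backbone. It is propagated in E. coli as a high-copy plasmid through a ColE1/pUC-type origin and selected with ampicillin via a full-length β-lactamase gene. A short additional β-lactamase fragment also appears in the annotation and is probably a backbone remnant. For selection in mammalian cells, a separate cassette places the puromycin N-acetyltransferase gene under the human ubiquitin C promoter, followed by a synthetic polyadenylation signal.

The ORF3a open reading frame sits at the start of the circular sequence record, immediately downstream of the CMV enhancer and CMV promoter elements annotated at the end of the record, so transcription runs across the numbering origin into the insert. One of the promoter annotations is a truncated CMV variant. An SV40 polyadenylation signal lies downstream of the insert, although it is annotated on the reverse strand. The catalogue entry lists a backbone-encoded C-terminal tag consisting of a TEV protease cleavage site and an S-tag. The feature table does not annotate these elements separately, though there is unannotated space between the end of the ORF3a match and the polyA region. The expression unit is flanked by β-globin insulator elements, and T7 and rrnG terminators in the backbone help isolate the cassettes from read-through transcription.

ORF3a is annotated as a viroporin that forms ion channels at endosomes and lysosomes and is implicated in virus egress and in blocking autophagosome–lysosome fusion. The plasmid suits transient or puromycin-selected expression of tagged ORF3a in mammalian cells, and the S-tag could support detection or affinity capture.
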