Addgene plasmid #152898: pGBW-m4134269
Purpose: Mammalian expression plasmid for SARS-CoV-2 ORF3a protein
Depositing lab: Ginkgo Bioworks & Benjie Chen. Depositing organization: Ginkgo Bioworks.
Backbone
  Vector backbone: pTwist_CMV_Puro_6
  Backbone size w/o insert (bp): 6080
  Vector type: Mammalian Expression
  Selectable markers: Puromycin
Growth in bacteria
  Bacterial resistance: Ampicillin, 100 μg/mL
  Growth temperature: 37°C
  Growth strain: DH5alpha
  Copy number: High Copy
Gene/Insert
  Gene/Insert name: SARS-CoV-2 ORF3a protein
  Species: Severe acute respiratory syndrome coronavirus 2
  Insert size (bp): 821
  Mutation: wt
  Entrez Gene: ORF3a (a.k.a. GU280_gp03)
  Promoter: CMV
  Tag / fusion protein: Cleavable TEV;S-tag (C terminal on backbone)
  Cloning method: Unknown
Resource information
  A portion of this plasmid was derived from a plasmid made by: GinkgoBioworks
Depositor comments: NCBI reference sequence: YP_009724391.1
How to cite: pGBW-m4134269 was a gift from Ginkgo Bioworks & Benjie Chen (Addgene plasmid # 152898 ; http://n2t.net/addgene:152898 ; RRID:Addgene_152898)
